Addgene plasmid #119186: Desmoplakin I tension sensor (F40-based)
Purpose: The F40-based human desmoplakin I tension sensor detects forces in the range of 1-6 pN by changes in FRET between mTFP1 and mEYFP.
Depositing lab: Alex Dunn. Depositing organization: Stanford University. Publication: Mechanical loading of desmosomes depends on the magnitude and orientation of external stress. Price AJ, Cost AL, Ungewiss H, Waschke J, Dunn AR, Grashoff C. Nat Commun. 2018 Dec 11;9(1):5284. doi: 10.1038/s41467-018-07523-0. PubMed 30538252.
Backbone
  Vector backbone: pSBtet-Pur
  Backbone manufacturer: Eric Kowarz
  Backbone size w/o insert (bp): 5569
  Total vector size (bp): 16228
  Vector type: Mammalian Expression ; Transposon
  Selectable markers: Puromycin
Growth in bacteria
  Bacterial resistance: Ampicillin, 100 μg/mL
  Growth temperature: 37°C
  Growth strain: NEB Stable
  Copy number: High Copy
Gene/Insert
  Gene/Insert name: human Desmoplakin I-[mTFP1-F40-mEYFP] (internal-1945) (alt names: Desmoplakin I tension sensor (F40-based); DPI-TS)
  Species: H. sapiens (human)
  Insert size (bp): 10659
  Mutation: inserted F40-based tension sensor module after aa1945
  GenBank ID: NM_004415.3
  Entrez Gene: DSP (a.k.a. DCWHKTA, DP)
  Promoter: TCE
  Tag / fusion protein: mTFP1-F40-mEYFP
  Cloning method: Restriction Enzyme; 5′ cloning site SfiI (not destroyed); 3′ cloning site SfiI (not destroyed)
  Sequencing primers: 5′ CCTGGAGCCAATTCCAACTCT; 3′ CACTGCATTCTTGTTGTGGTT
Resource information
  A portion of this plasmid was derived from a plasmid made by: Desmoplakin I-GFP (Addgene, #32227) from Kathleen Green used as a template for Desmoplakin I and pSBtet-Pur (Addgene plasmid #60507) from Eric Kowarz used as a backbone.
Terms and licenses: Academic/Nonprofit Terms; Industry Terms: Not Available to Industry
How to cite: Desmoplakin I tension sensor (F40-based) was a gift from Alex Dunn (Addgene plasmid # 119186 ; http://n2t.net/addgene:119186 ; RRID:Addgene_119186)
