[The description below was written by a language model from this plasmid's Addgene catalogue record and pLannotate feature annotations shown in this document.]
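Description:
Desmoplakin I tension sensor (F40-based) is a 16.2 kb mammalian expression plasmid built on pSBtet-Pur, a transposon-type vector for doxycycline-inducible expression. It is maintained in bacteria through a high-copy ColE1/pUC-type origin and an ampicillin resistance gene (β-lactamase with its own promoter). The transposon inverted repeats implied by the vector type are not picked up in the automated feature table. For mammalian cells, the backbone carries a second cassette encoding a reverse tetracycline transactivator (annotated as an rtTA3 fragment with VP16-derived activation repeats) followed by puromycin N-acetyltransferase and a bGH polyadenylation signal. Puromycin-selected cells therefore also express the transactivator needed for induction. The promoter driving this cassette is not annotated.

The payload, cloned between two retained SfiI sites, is a roughly 10.7 kb open reading frame for human desmoplakin I (DSP), placed downstream of a tight Tet-responsive promoter (seven tet operators plus a minimal CMV promoter, listed in the catalogue as TCE) and terminated by an SV40 polyadenylation signal. A tension sensor module has been inserted internally after amino acid 1945. It consists of the cyan donor mTFP1 and the yellow acceptor mEYFP joined by the F40 linker peptide. Mechanical load across desmoplakin changes FRET between the two fluorophores, with a stated sensitivity of about 1 to 6 pN. The feature labelled as a mouse epiplakin fragment downstream of mEYFP lies within the insert and most likely reflects homology of the C-terminal desmoplakin sequence to a related linker protein rather than a separate gene. The construct is used to measure mechanical loading of desmosomes in living cells.
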