Features (pLannotate 1.2.2; 16 found; start..end, strand, type, name):
    295..607     +  promoter       tight TRE promoter: Tet-responsive promoter PTight, consisting of seven tet operator sequences followed by the minimal CMV promoter
   6928..7632    +  CDS            mTFP1: mTFP1 is a basic (constitutively fluorescent) cyan fluorescent protein published in 2006, derived from Clavularia sp.. It has low acid sensitivity.
   7753..8469    +  CDS            mEYFP: mEYFP is a basic (constitutively fluorescent) yellow fluorescent protein published in 2002, derived from Aequorea victoria. It is reported to be a very rapidly-maturing monomer.
   8614..10104   +  CDS            Eppk1 (fragment) (sequence partly withheld): EPIPL_MOUSE - Also known as EPPK. Experimental evidence at protein level: Swiss-Prot protein existence level 1. Cytoskeletal linker protein that connects to intermediate filaments and controls their reorganization in response to stress (PubMed:16382146, PubMed:20926261, PubMed:18285451, PubMed:25232867, PubMed:25617501, PubMed:23599337). In response to mechanical stress like wound healing, is associated with the machinery for cellular motility by slowing down keratinocyte migration and proliferation and accelerating keratin bundling in proliferating keratinocytes thus contributing to tissue ar
  11404..11485   -  polyA_signal   SV40 poly(A) signal: SV40 polyadenylation signal
  11508..11576   -  CDS            large T antigen (fragment): large T antigen from SV40 (simian virus 40)
  12208..12905   +  CDS            rtTA3 (fragment): reverse tetracycline transactivator 3 activates expression from Tet-responsive promoters in the presence of doxycycline
  12835..12945   +  CDS            VP48: 3 tandem repeats of the minimal activation domain of herpes simplex virus VP16 (Cheng et al., 2013)
  13015..13614   +  CDS            PuroR: puromycin N-acetyltransferase; pac from Streptomyces alboniger; confers resistance to puromycin
  13675..13899   +  polyA_signal   bGH poly(A) signal: bovine growth hormone polyadenylation signal
  13903..13924   +  promoter       SV40 promoter (fragment): SV40 enhancer and early promoter
  14396..14984   -  rep_origin     ori: high-copy-number ColE1/pMB1/pBR322/pUC origin of replication
  15155..16015   -  CDS            AmpR: β-lactamase; bla; confers resistance to ampicillin, carbenicillin, and related antibiotics
  16016..16120   -  promoter       AmpR promoter: bla
  16147..16197   +  misc_feature   bom (fragment): basis of mobility region from pBR322
  16198..16228   -  rep_origin     M13 ori (fragment): M13 bacteriophage origin of replication; arrow indicates direction of (+) strand synthesis
>Addgene plasmid #119186 | Desmoplakin I tension sensor (F40-based) | addgene full sequence | sequence record 230533 | Addgene NGS Result
GGATCCCTATACAGTTGAAGTCGGAAGTTTACATACACTTAAGTTGGAGTCATTAAAACTCGTTTTTCAA
CTACTCCACAAATTTCTTGTTAACAAACAATAGTTTTGGCAAGTCAGTTAGGACATCTACTTTGTGCATG
ACACAAGTCATTTTTCCAACAATTGTTTACAGACAGATTATTTCACTTATAATTCACTGTATCACAATTC
CAGTGGGTCAGAAGTTTACATACACTAAGTTCGACTCCTCTGCAGAATGCGGCGATGTTTCGGTAAGGGG
TCCGCTATCTAGACGAGTTTACTCCCTATCAGTGATAGAGAACGTATGTCGAGTTTACTCCCTATCAGTG
ATAGAGAACGATGTCGAGTTTACTCCCTATCAGTGATAGAGAACGTATGTCGAGTTTACTCCCTATCAGT
GATAGAGAACGTATGTCGAGTTTACTCCCTATCAGTGATAGAGAACGTATGTCGAGTTTATCCCTATCAG
TGATAGAGAACGTATGTCGAGTTTACTCCCTATCAGTGATAGAGAACGTATGTCGATTAGGCGTGTACGG
TGGGCGCCTATAAAAGCAGAGCTCGTTTAGTGAACCGTCAGATCGCCTGGAGCCAATTCCAACTCTTTTG
CCTTATACCTACTTTCCGTACCACTTCCTACCCTCGAAAGGCCTCTGCGGCCGCGTCAACAGCCCCTGCT
CCTTGGGCCCCTCCATGCCATGCCGTAATCTCTCCCACCCGACCAACACCAACACCCAGCTCCGACGCAG
CTCCTCTGCGCCCTTGCCGCCCTCCGAGCCACAGCTTTCCTCCCGCTCCTGCCCCCGGCCCGTCGCCGTC
TCCGCGCTCGCAGCGGCCTCGGGAGGGCCCAGGTAGCGAGCAGCGACCTCGCGAGCCTTCCGCACTCCCG
CCCGGTTCCCCGGCCGTCCGCCTATCCTTGGCCCCCTCCGCTTTCTCCGCGCCGGCCCGCCTCGCTTATG
CCTCGGCGCTGAGCCGCTCTCCCGATTGCCCGCCGACATGAGCTGCAACGGAGGCTCCCACCCGCGGATC
AACACTCTGGGCCGCATGATCCGCGCCGAGTCTGGCCCGGACCTGCGCTACGAGGTGACCAGCGGCGGCG
GGGGCACCAGCAGGATGTACTATTCTCGGCGCGGCGTGATCACCGACCAGAACTCGGACGGCTACTGTCA
AACCGGCACGATGTCCAGGCACCAGAACCAGAACACCATCCAGGAGCTGCTGCAGAACTGCTCCGACTGC
TTGATGCGAGCAGAGCTCATCGTGCAGCCTGAATTGAAGTATGGAGATGGAATACAACTGACTCGGAGTC
GAGAATTGGATGAGTGTTTTGCCCAGGCCAATGACCAAATGGAAATCCTCGACAGCTTGATCAGAGAGAT
GCGGCAGATGGGCCAGCCCTGTGATGCTTACCAGAAAAGGCTTCTTCAGCTCCAAGAGCAAATGCGAGCC
CTTTATAAAGCCATCAGTGTCCCTCGAGTCCGCAGGGCCAGCTCCAAGGGTGGTGGAGGCTACACTTGTC
AGAGTGGCTCTGGCTGGGATGAGTTCACCAAACATGTCACCAGTGAATGTTTGGGGTGGATGAGGCAGCA
AAGGGCGGAGATGGACATGGTGGCCTGGGGTGTGGACCTGGCCTCAGTGGAGCAGCACATTAACAGCCAC
CGGGGCATCCACAACTCCATCGGCGACTATCGCTGGCAGCTGGACAAAATCAAAGCCGACCTGCGCGAGA
AATCTGCGATCTACCAGTTGGAGGAGGAGTATGAAAACCTGCTGAAAGCGTCCTTTGAGAGGATGGATCA
CCTGCGACAGCTGCAGAACATCATTCAGGCCACGTCCAGGGAGATCATGTGGATCAATGACTGCGAGGAG
GAGGAGCTGCTGTACGACTGGAGCGACAAGAACACCAACATCGCTCAGAAACAGGAGGCCTTCTCCATAC
GCATGAGTCAACTGGAAGTTAAAGAAAAAGAGCTCAATAAGCTGAAACAAGAAAGTGACCAACTTGTCCT
CAATCAGCATCCAGCTTCAGACAAAATTGAGGCCTATATGGACACTCTGCAGACGCAGTGGAGTTGGATT
CTTCAGATCACCAAGTGCATTGATGTTCATCTGAAAGAAAATGCTGCCTACTTTCAGTTTTTTGAAGAGG
CGCAGTCTACTGAAGCATACCTGAAGGGGCTCCAGGACTCCATCAGGAAGAAGTACCCCTGCGACAAGAA
CATGCCCCTGCAGCACCTGCTGGAACAGATCAAGGAGCTGGAGAAAGAACGAGAGAAAATCCTTGAATAC
AAGCGTCAGGTGCAGAACTTGGTAAACAAGTCTAAGAAGATTGTACAGCTGAAGCCTCGTAACCCAGACT
ACAGAAGCAATAAACCCATTATTCTCAGAGCTCTCTGTGACTACAAACAAGATCAGAAAATCGTGCATAA
GGGGGATGAGTGTATCCTGAAGGACAACAACGAGCGCAGCAAGTGGTACGTGACGGGCCCGGGAGGCGTT
GACATGCTTGTTCCCTCTGTGGGGCTGATCATCCCTCCTCCGAACCCACTGGCCGTGGACCTCTCTTGCA
AGATTGAGCAGTACTACGAAGCCATCTTGGCTCTGTGGAACCAGCTCTACATCAACATGAAGAGCCTGGT
GTCCTGGCACTACTGCATGATTGACATAGAGAAGATCAGGGCCATGACAATCGCCAAGCTGAAAACAATG
CGGCAGGAAGATTACATGAAGACGATAGCCGACCTTGAGTTACATTACCAAGAGTTCATCAGAAATAGCC
AAGGCTCAGAGATGTTTGGAGATGATGACAAGCGGAAAATACAGTCTCAGTTCACCGATGCCCAGAAGCA
TTACCAGACCCTGGTCATTCAGCTCCCTGGCTATCCCCAGCACCAGACAGTGACCACAACTGAAATCACT
CATCATGGAACCTGCCAAGATGTCAACCATAATAAAGTAATTGAAACCAACAGAGAAAATGACAAGCAAG
AAACATGGATGCTGATGGAGCTGCAGAAGATTCGCAGGCAGATAGAGCACTGCGAGGGCAGGATGACTCT
CAAAAACCTCCCTCTAGCAGACCAGGGGTCTTCTCACCACATCACAGTGAAAATTAACGAGCTTAAGAGT
GTGCAGAATGATTCACAAGCAATTGCTGAGGTTCTCAACCAGCTTAAAGATATGCTTGCCAACTTCAGAG
GTTCTGAAAAGTACTGCTATTTACAGAATGAAGTATTTGGACTATTTCAGAAACTGGAAAATATCAATGG
TGTTACAGATGGCTACTTAAATAGCTTATGCACAGTAAGGGCACTGCTCCAGGCTATTCTCCAAACAGAA
GACATGTTAAAGGTTTATGAAGCCAGGCTCACTGAGGAGGAAACTGTCTGCCTGGACCTGGATAAAGTGG
AAGCTTACCGCTGTGGACTGAAGAAAATAAAAAATGACTTGAACTTGAAGAAGTCGTTGTTGGCCACTAT
GAAGACAGAACTACAGAAAGCCCAGCAGATCCACTCTCAGACTTCACAGCAGTATCCACTTTATGATCTG
GACTTGGGCAAGTTCGGTGAAAAAGTCACACAGCTGACAGACCGCTGGCAAAGGATAGATAAACAGATCG
ACTTTAGATTATGGGACCTGGAGAAACAAATCAAGCAATTGAGGAATTATCGTGATAACTATCAGGCTTT
CTGCAAGTGGCTCTATGATGCTAAACGCCGCCAGGATTCCTTAGAATCCATGAAATTTGGAGATTCCAAC
ACAGTCATGCGGTTTTTGAATGAGCAGAAGAACTTGCACAGTGAAATATCTGGCAAACGAGACAAATCAG
AGGAAGTACAAAAAATTGCTGAACTTTGCGCCAATTCAATTAAGGATTATGAGCTCCAGCTGGCCTCATA
CACCTCAGGACTGGAAACTCTGCTGAACATACCTATCAAGAGGACCATGATTCAGTCCCCTTCTGGGGTG
ATTCTGCAAGAGGCTGCAGATGTTCATGCTCGGTACATTGAACTACTTACAAGATCTGGAGACTATTACA
GGTTCTTAAGTGAGATGCTGAAGAGTTTGGAAGATCTGAAGCTGAAAAATACCAAGATCGAAGTTTTGGA
AGAGGAGCTCAGACTGGCCCGAGATGCCAACTCGGAAAACTGTAATAAGAACAAATTCCTGGATCAGAAC
CTGCAGAAATACCAGGCAGAGTGTTCCCAGTTCAAAGCGAAGCTTGCGAGCCTGGAGGAGCTGAAGAGAC
AGGCTGAGCTGGATGGGAAGTCGGCTAAGCAAAATCTAGACAAGTGCTACGGCCAAATAAAAGAACTCAA
TGAGAAGATCACCCGACTGACTTATGAGATTGAAGATGAAAAGAGAAGAAGAAAATCTGTGGAAGACAGA
TTTGACCAACAGAAGAATGACTATGACCAACTGCAGAAAGCAAGGCAATGTGAAAAGGAGAACCTTGGTT
GGCAGAAATTAGAGTCTGAGAAAGCCATCAAGGAGAAGGAGTACGAGATTGAAAGGTTGAGGGTTCTACT
GCAGGAAGAAGGCACCCGGAAGAGAGAATATGAAAATGAGCTGGCAAAGGTAAGAAACCACTATAATGAG
GAGATGAGTAATTTAAGGAACAAGTATGAAACAGAGATTAACATTACGAAGACCACCATCAAGGAGATAT
CCATGCAAAAAGAGGATGATTCCAAAAATCTTAGAAACCAGCTTGATAGACTTTCAAGGGAAAATCGAGA
TCTGAAGGATGAAATTGTCAGGCTCAATGACAGCATCTTGCAGGCCACTGAGCAGCGAAGGCGAGCTGAA
GAAAACGCCCTTCAGCAAAAGGCCTGTGGCTCTGAGATAATGCAGAAGAAGCAGCATCTGGAGATAGAAC
TGAAGCAGGTCATGCAGCAGCGCTCTGAGGACAATGCCCGGCACAAGCAGTCCCTGGAGGAGGCTGCCAA
GACCATTCAGGACAAAAATAAGGAGATCGAGAGACTCAAAGCTGAGTTTCAGGAGGAGGCCAAGCGCCGC
TGGGAATATGAAAATGAACTGAGTAAGGTAAGAAACAATTATGATGAGGAGATCATTAGCTTAAAAAATC
AGTTTGAGACCGAGATCAACATCACCAAGACCACCATCCACCAGCTCACCATGCAGAAGGAAGAGGATAC
CAGTGGCTACCGGGCTCAGATAGACAATCTCACCCGAGAAAACAGGAGCTTATCTGAAGAAATAAAGAGG
CTGAAGAACACTCTAACCCAGACCACAGAGAATCTCAGGAGGGTGGAAGAAGACATCCAACAGCAAAAGG
CCACTGGCTCTGAGGTGTCTCAGAGGAAACAGCAGCTGGAGGTTGAGCTGAGACAAGTCACTCAGATGCG
AACAGAGGAGAGCGTAAGATATAAGCAATCTCTTGATGATGCTGCCAAAACCATCCAGGATAAAAACAAG
GAGATAGAAAGGTTAAAACAACTGATCGACAAAGAAACAAATGACCGGAAATGCCTGGAAGATGAAAACG
CGAGATTACAAAGGGTCCAGTATGACCTGCAGAAAGCAAACAGTAGTGCGACGGAGACAATAAACAAACT
GAAGGTTCAGGAGCAAGAACTGACACGCCTGAGGATCGACTATGAAAGGGTTTCCCAGGAGAGGACTGTG
AAGGACCAGGATATCACGCGGTTCCAGAACTCTCTGAAAGAGCTGCAGCTGCAGAAGCAGAAGGTGGAAG
AGGAGCTGAATCGGCTGAAGAGGACCGCGTCAGAAGACTCCTGCAAGAGGAAGAAGCTGGAGGAAGAGCT
GGAAGGCATGAGGAGGTCGCTGAAGGAGCAAGCCATCAAAATCACCAACCTGACCCAGCAGCTGGAGCAG
GCATCCATTGTTAAGAAGAGGAGTGAGGATGACCTCCGGCAGCAGAGGGACGTGCTGGATGGCCACCTGA
GGGAAAAGCAGAGGACCCAGGAAGAGCTGAGGAGGCTCTCTTCTGAGGTCGAGGCCCTGAGGCGGCAGTT
ACTCCAGGAACAGGAAAGTGTCAAACAAGCTCACTTGAGGAATGAGCATTTCCAGAAGGCGATAGAAGAT
AAAAGCAGAAGCTTAAATGAAAGCAAAATAGAAATTGAGAGGCTGCAGTCTCTCACAGAGAACCTGACCA
AGGAGCACTTGATGTTAGAAGAAGAACTGCGGAACCTGAGGCTGGAGTACGATGACCTGAGGAGAGGACG
AAGCGAAGCGGACAGTGATAAAAATGCAACCATCTTGGAACTAAGGAGCCAGCTGCAGATCAGCAACAAC
CGGACCCTGGAACTGCAGGGGCTGATTAATGATTTACAGAGAGAGAGGGAAAATTTGAGACAGGAAATTG
AGAAATTCCAAAAGCAGGCTTTAGAGGCATCTAATAGGATTCAGGAATCAAAGAATCAGTGTACTCAGGT
GGTACAGGAAAGAGAGAGCCTTCTGGTGAAAATCAAAGTCCTGGAGCAAGACAAGGCAAGGCTGCAGAGG
CTGGAGGATGAGCTGAATCGTGCAAAATCAACTCTAGAGGCAGAAACCAGGGTGAAACAGCGCCTGGAGT
GTGAGAAACAGCAAATTCAGAATGACCTGAATCAGTGGAAGACTCAATATTCCCGCAAGGAGGAGGCTAT
TAGGAAGATAGAATCGGAAAGAGAAAAGAGTGAGAGAGAGAAGAACAGTCTTAGGAGTGAGATCGAAAGA
CTCCAAGCAGAGATCAAGAGAATTGAAGAGAGGTGCAGGCGTAAGCTGGAGGATTCTACCAGGGAGACAC
AGTCACAGTTAGAAACAGAACGCTCCCGATATCAGAGGGAGATTGATAAACTCAGACAGCGCTTAATTAA
GGGAAGCGGCGGAACCGGATCGACTAGCGGGGGTAGCGGGGGAAGCACGGGGGGAGGAACTGGCGCCGTG
AGCAAGGGCGAGGAGACCACAATGGGCGTAATCAAGCCCGACATGAAGATCAAGCTGAAGATGGAGGGCA
ACGTGAATGGCCACGCCTTCGTGATCGAGGGCGAGGGCGAGGGCAAGCCCTACGACGGCACCAACACCAT
CAACCTGGAGGTGAAGGAGGGAGCCCCCCTGCCCTTCTCCTACGACATTCTGACCACCGCGTTCGCCTAC
GGCAACAGGGCCTTCACCAAGTACCCCGACGACATCCCCAACTACTTCAAGCAGTCCTTCCCCGAGGGCT
ACTCTTGGGAGCGCACCATGACCTTCGAGGACAAGGGCATCGTGAAGGTGAAGTCCGACATCTCCATGGA
GGAGGACTCCTTCATCTACGAGATACACCTCAAGGGCGAGAACTTCCCCCCCAACGGCCCCGTGATGCAG
AAGAAGACCACCGGCTGGGACGCCTCCACCGAGAGGATGTACGTGCGCGACGGCGTGCTGAAGGGCGACG
TCAAGCACAAGCTGCTGCTGGAGGGCGGCGGCCACCACCGCGTTGACTTCAAGACCATCTACAGGGCCAA
GAAGGCGGTGAAGCTGCCCGACTATCACTTTGTGGACCACCGCATCGAGATCCTGAACCACGACAAGGAC
TACAACAAGGTGACCGTTTACGAGAGCGCCGTGGCCCGCAACTCCACCGACGGCATGGACGAGCTGTACA
AGGGGCCAGGTGGTGCAGGGCCAGGTGGTGCAGGGCCAGGTGGTGCAGGGCCAGGTGGTGCAGGGCCCGG
TGGTGCAGGTCCAGGTGGTGCAGGTCCAGGTGGTGCAGGTCCAGGTGGTGCTATGGTGAGCAAGGGCGAG
GAGCTGTTCACCGGGGTGGTGCCCATCCTGGTCGAGCTGGACGGCGACGTAAACGGCCACAAGTTCAGCG
TGTCCGGCGAGGGCGAGGGCGATGCCACCTACGGCAAGCTGACCCTGAAGTTCATCTGCACCACCGGCAA
GCTGCCCGTGCCCTGGCCCACCCTCGTGACCACCTTCGGCTACGGCCTGCAGTGCTTCGCCCGCTACCCC
GACCACATGAAGCAGCACGACTTCTTCAAGTCCGCCATGCCCGAAGGCTACGTCCAGGAGCGCACCATCT
TCTTCAAGGACGACGGCAACTACAAGACCCGCGCCGAGGTGAAGTTCGAGGGCGACACCCTGGTGAACCG
CATCGAGCTGAAGGGCATCGACTTCAAGGAGGACGGCAACATCCTGGGGCACAAGCTGGAGTACAACTAC
AACAGCCACAACGTCTATATCATGGCCGACAAGCAGAAGAACGGCATCAAGGTGAACTTCAAGATCCGCC
ACAACATCGAGGACGGCAGCGTGCAGCTCGCCGACCACTACCAGCAGAACACCCCCATCGGCGACGGCCC
CGTGCTGCTGCCCGACAACCACTACCTGAGCTACCAGTCCAAACTGAGCAAAGACCCCAACGAGAAGCGC
GATCACATGGTCCTGCTGGAGTTCGTGACCGCCGCCGGGATCACTCTCGGCATGGACGAGCTGTACAAGG
GCACCGGAGGTGGCACTAGCGGAGGCTCAGGCGGATCGACCTCCGGAACTGGAGGTTCCGGTAGCGGCCG
CCCATATGGGTCCCATCGAGAGACCCAGACTGAGTGTGAGTGG
[738 nt withheld, positions 8584-9321]
AGAAGCATGTCCTTCCAAGGAATCAGACAACCTGTGACCGTCACTGAGCTAGTAGATTCTGGTATATTGA
GACCGTCCACTGTCAATGAACTGGAATCTGGTCAGATTTCTTATGACGAGGTTGGTGAGAGAATTAAGGA
CTTCCTCCAGGGTTCAAGCTGCATAGCAGGCATATACAATGAGACCACAAAACAGAAGCTTGGCATTTAT
GAGGCCATGAAAATTGGCTTAGTCCGACCTGGTACTGCTCTGGAGTTGCTGGAAGCCCAAGCAGCTACTG
GCTTTATAGTGGATCCTGTTAGCAACTTGAGGTTACCAGTGGAGGAAGCCTACAAGAGAGGTCTGGTGGG
CATTGAGTTCAAAGAGAAGCTCCTGTCTGCAGAACGAGCTGTCACTGGGTATAATGATCCTGAAACAGGA
AACATCATCTCTTTGTTCCAAGCCATGAATAAGGAACTCATCGAAAAGGGCCACGGTATTCGCTTATTAG
AAGCACAGATCGCAACCGGGGGGATCATTGACCCAAAGGAGAGCCATCGTTTACCAGTTGACATAGCATA
TAAGAGGGGCTATTTCAATGAGGAACTCAGTGAGATTCTCTCAGATCCAAGTGATGATACCAAAGGATTT
TTTGACCCCAACACTGAAGAAAATCTTACCTATCTGCAACTAAAAGAAAGATGCATTAAGGATGAGGAAA
CAGGGCTCTGTCTTCTGCCTCTGAAAGAAAAGAAGAAACAGGTGCAGACATCACAAAAGAATACCCTCAG
GAAGCGTAGAGTGGTCATAGTTGACCCAGAAACCAATAAAGAAATGTCTGTTCAGGAGGCCTACAAGAAG
GGCCTAATTGATTATGAAACCTTCAAAGAACTGTGTGAGCAGGAATGTGAATGGGAAGAAATAACCATCA
CGGGATCAGATGGCTCCACCAGGGTGGTCCTGGTAGATAGAAAGACAGGCAGTCAGTATGATATTCAAGA
TGCTATTGACAAGGGCCTTGTTGACAGGAAGTTCTTTGATCAGTACCGATCCGGCAGCCTCAGCCTCACT
CAATTTGCTGACATGATCTCCTTGAAAAATGGTGTCGGCACCAGCAGCAGCATGGGCAGTGGTGTCAGCG
ATGATGTTTTTAGCAGCTCCCGACATGAATCAGTAAGTAAGATTTCCACCATATCCAGCGTCAGGAATTT
AACCATAAGGAGCAGCTCTTTTTCAGACACCCTGGAAGAATCGAGCCCCATTGCAGCCATCTTTGACACA
GAAAACCTGGAGAAAATCTCCATTACAGAAGGTATAGAGCGGGGCATCGTTGACAGCATCACGGGTCAGA
GGCTTCTGGAGGCTCAGGCCTGCACAGGTGGCATCATCCACCCAACCACGGGCCAGAAGCTGTCACTTCA
GGACGCAGTCTCCCAGGGTGTGATTGACCAAGACATGGCCACCAGGCTGAAGCCTGCTCAGAAAGCCTTC
ATAGGCTTCGAGGGTGTGAAGGGAAAGAAGAAGATGTCAGCAGCAGAGGCAGTGAAAGAAAAATGGCTCC
CGTATGAGGCTGGCCAGCGCTTCCTGGAGTTCCAGTACCTCACGGGAGGTCTTGTTGACCCGGAAGTGCA
TGGGAGGATAAGCACCGAAGAAGCCATCCGGAAGGGGTTCATAGATGGCCGCGCCGCACAGAGGCTGCAA
GACACCAGCAGCTATGCCAAAATCCTGACCTGCCCCAAAACCAAATTAAAAATATCCTATAAGGATGCCA
TAAATCGCTCCATGGTAGAAGATATCACTGGGCTGCGCCTTCTGGAAGCCGCCTCCGTGTCGTCCAAGGG
CTTACCCAGCCCTTACAACATGTCTTCGGCTCCGGGGTCCCGCTCCGGCTCCCGCTCGGGATCTCGCTCC
GGATCTCGCTCCGGGTCCCGCAGTGGGTCCCGGAGAGGAAGCTTTGACGCCACAGGGAATTCTTCCTACT
CTTATTCCTACTCATTTAGCAGTAGTTCTATTGGGCACTAGGCTAGCGGCCTGTCAGGCCAAGCTTCCAT
CGATAGACATGATAAGATACATTGATGAGTTTGGACAAACCACAACAAGAATGCAGTGAAAAAAATGCTT
TATTTGTGAAATTTGTGATGCTATTGCTTTATTTGTAACCATTATAAGCTGCAATAAACAAGTTAACAAC
AACAATTGCATTCATTTTATGTTTCAGGTTCAGGGGGAGATGTGGGAGGTTTTTTAAAGCAAGTAAAACC
TCTACAAATGTGGTACCTAGGCGAGACCCTGTCTCACAAAATAAAGTAAGCCCGGACTGAGTGCGGAAAG
GCGGGCCTGGCGGGTCTGGTCTCCCCATGCGGGCCACCAGAGGCCCTGCAGCCTTCAGTCGCTTGAAGGG
GTAATGGCGCTTCCACTCACAAACATGGCGGACAGAGCGTGTGAACGAGATGAACAGCCCCTCAAAAATA
TGGCCGCCGAGGCTGGACGGCCGTGCCCCAGCAGCACCGCCTCCGCGCCCCACGTGATCTCTCGCCGGGC
ACAGCGCTGACCGCGGAGGTCCAACCGGAAGAATGTCCGGATTGGACATTCGGAAGAGGGCCCGCCTTCC
CTGGGGAATCTCTGCGCACGCGCAGAACGCTTCGACCAATGAAAACACAGGAAGCCGTCCGCGCAACCGC
GTTGCGTCACTTCTGCCGCCCCTGTTTCAAGGTATATAGCCGTAGACGGAACTTCGCCTTTCTCTCGGCC
TTAGCGCCATTTTTTTGGGTGAGTGTTTTTTGGTTCCTGCGTTGGGATTCCGTGTACAATCCATAGACAT
CTGACCTCGGCACTTAGCATCATCACAGCAAACTAACTGTAGCCTTTCTCTCTTTCCCTGTAGAAACCTC
TGCACCTGAGGCCACCATGTCTAGACTGGACAAGAGCAAAGTCATAAACGGCGCTCTGGAATTACTCAAT
GGAGTCGGTATCGAAGGCCTGACGACAAGGAAACTCGCTCAAAAGCTGGGAGTTGAGCAGCCTACCCTGT
ACTGGCACGTGAAGAACAAGCGGGCCCTGCTCGATGCCCTGCCAATCGAGATGCTGGACAGGCATCATAC
CCACTTCTGCCCCCTGGAAGGCGAGTCATGGCAAGACTTTCTGCGGAACAACGCCAAGTCATTCCGCTGT
GCTCTCCTCTCACATCGCGACGGGGCTAAAGTGCATCTCGGCACCCGCCCAACAGAGAAACAGTACGAAA
CCCTGGAAAATCAGCTCGCGTTCCTGTGTCAGCAAGGCTTCTCCCTGGAGAACGCACTGTACGCTCTGTC
CGCCGTGGGCCACTTTACACTGGGCTGCGTATTGGAGGAACAGGAGCATCAAGTAGCAAAAGAGGAAAGA
GAGACACCTACCACCGATTCTATGCCCCCACTTCTGAGACAAGCAATTGAGCTGTTCGACCGGCAGGGAG
CCGAACCTGCCTTCCTTTTCGGCCTGGAACTAATCATATGTGGCCTGGAGAAACAGCTAAAGTGCGAAAG
CGGCGGGCCGGCCGACGCCCTTGACGATTTTGACTTAGACATGCTCCCAGCCGATGCCCTTGACGACTTT
GACCTTGATATGCTGCCTGCTGACGCTCTTGACGATTTTGACCTTGACATGCTCCCCGGGTCCGGCGCTA
CTAACTTCAGCCTGCTGAAGCAGGCTGGTGACGTCGAGGAGAATCCTGGTCCCATGACCGAGTACAAGCC
CACGGTGCGCCTCGCCACCCGCGACGACGTCCCCAGGGCCGTACGCACCCTCGCCGCCGCGTTCGCCGAC
TACCCCGCCACGCGCCACACCGTCGATCCGGACCGCCACATCGAGCGGGTCACCGAGCTGCAAGAACTCT
TCCTCACGCGCGTCGGGCTCGACATCGGCAAGGTGTGGGTCGCGGACGACGGCGCCGCGGTGGCGGTCTG
GACCACGCCGGAGAGCGTCGAAGCGGGGGCGGTGTTCGCCGAGATCGGCCCGCGCATGGCCGAGTTGAGC
GGTTCCCGGCTGGCCGCGCAGCAACAGATGGAAGGCCTCCTGGCGCCGCACCGGCCCAAGGAGCCCGCGT
GGTTCCTGGCCACCGTCGGCGTCTCGCCCGACCACCAGGGCAAGGGTCTGGGCAGCGCCGTCGTGCTCCC
CGGAGTGGAGGCGGCCGAGCGCGCCGGGGTGCCCGCCTTCCTGGAGACCTCCGCGCCCCGCAACCTCCCC
TTCTACGAGCGGCTCGGCTTCACCGTCACCGCCGACGTCGAGGTGCCCGAAGGACCGCGCACCTGGTGCA
TGACCCGCAAGCCCGGTGCCTGATTCGAAGGCCTGTCGTGAAGCTTGGGGATCAATTCTCTAGAGCTCGC
TGATCAGCCTCGACTGTGCCTTCTAGTTGCCAGCCATCTGTTGTTTGCCCCTCCCCCGTGCCTTCCTTGA
CCCTGGAAGGTGCCACTCCCACTGTCCTTTCCTAATAAAATGAGGAAATTGCATCGCATTGTCTGAGTAG
GTGTCATTCTATTCTGGGGGGTGGGGTGGGGCAGGACAGCAAGGGGGAGGATTGGGAAGACAATAGCAGG
CATGCTGGGGATGCGGTGGGCTCTATGGCTTCTGAGGCGGAAAGAACCAGCTGGGCCTACTAGCTACTCG
GGACCCCTTACCGAAACATCGCCGCATTCTGCAGAGGAGTCGAGTGTATGTAAACTTCTGACCCACTGGG
AATGTGATGAAAGAAATAAAAGCTGAAATGAATCATTCTCTCTACTATTATTCTGATATTTCACATTCTT
AAAATAAAGTGGTGATCCTAACTGACCTAAGACAGGGAATTTTTACTAGGATTAAATGTCAGGAATTGTG
AAAAAGTGAGTTTAAATGTATTTGGCTAAGGTGTATGTAAACTTCCGACTTCAACTGTATAGGGATCCGC
TTCCTCGCTCACTGACTCGCTGCGCTCGGTCGTTCGGCTGCGGCGAGCGGTATCAGCTCACTCAAAGGCG
GTAATACGGTTATCCACAGAATCAGGGGATAACGCAGGAAAGAACATGTGAGCAAAAGGCCAGCAAAAGG
CCAGGAACCGTAAAAAGGCCGCGTTGCTGGCGTTTTTCCATAGGCTCCGCCCCCCTGACGAGCATCACAA
AAATCGACGCTCAAGTCAGAGGTGGCGAAACCCGACAGGACTATAAAGATACCAGGCGTTTCCCCCTGGA
AGCTCCCTCGTGCGCTCTCCTGTTCCGACCCTGCCGCTTACCGGATACCTGTCCGCCTTTCTCCCTTCGG
GAAGCGTGGCGCTTTCTCATAGCTCACGCTGTAGGTATCTCAGTTCGGTGTAGGTCGTTCGCTCCAAGCT
GGGCTGTGTGCACGAACCCCCCGTTCAGCCCGACCGCTGCGCCTTATCCGGTAACTATCGTCTTGAGTCC
AACCCGGTAAGACACGACTTATCGCCACTGGCAGCAGCCACTGGTAACAGGATTAGCAGAGCGAGGTATG
TAGGCGGTGCTACAGAGTTCTTGAAGTGGTGGCCTAACTACGGCTACACTAGAAGAACAGTATTTGGTAT
CTGCGCTCTGCTGAAGCCAGTTACCTTCGGAAAAAGAGTTGGTAGCTCTTGATCCGGCAAACAAACCACC
GCTGGTAGCGGTGGTTTTTTTGTTTGCAAGCAGCAGATTACGCGCAGAAAAAAAGGATCTCAAGAAGATC
CTTTGATCTTTTCTACGGGGTCTGACGCTCAGTGGAACGAAAACTCACGTTAAGGGATTTTGGTCATGAG
ATTATCAAAAAGGATCTTCACCTAGATCCTTTTAAATTAAAAATGAAGTTTTAAATCAATCTAAAGTATA
TATGAGTAAACTTGGTCTGACAGTTACCAATGCTTAATCAGTGAGGCACCTATCTCAGCGATCTGTCTAT
TTCGTTCATCCATAGTTGCCTGACTCCCCGTCGTGTAGATAACTACGATACGGGAGGGCTTACCATCTGG
CCCCAGTGCTGCAATGATACCGCGAGACCCACGCTCACCGGCTCCAGATTTATCAGCAATAAACCAGCCA
GCCGGAAGGGCCGAGCGCAGAAGTGGTCCTGCAACTTTATCCGCCTCCATCCAGTCTATTAATTGTTGCC
GGGAAGCTAGAGTAAGTAGTTCGCCAGTTAATAGTTTGCGCAACGTTGTTGCCATTGCTACAGGCATCGT
GGTGTCACGCTCGTCGTTTGGTATGGCTTCATTCAGCTCCGGTTCCCAACGATCAAGGCGAGTTACATGA
TCCCCCATGTTGTGCAAAAAAGCGGTTAGCTCCTTCGGTCCTCCGATCGTTGTCAGAAGTAAGTTGGCCG
CAGTGTTATCACTCATGGTTATGGCAGCACTGCATAATTCTCTTACTGTCATGCCATCCGTAAGATGCTT
TTCTGTGACTGGTGAGTACTCAACCAAGTCATTCTGAGAATAGTGTATGCGGCGACCGAGTTGCTCTTGC
CCGGCGTCAATACGGGATAATACCGCGCCACATAGCAGAACTTTAAAAGTGCTCATCATTGGAAAACGTT
CTTCGGGGCGAAAACTCTCAAGGATCTTACCGCTGTTGAGATCCAGTTCGATGTAACCCACTCGTGCACC
CAACTGATCTTCAGCATCTTTTACTTTCACCAGCGTTTCTGGGTGAGCAAAAACAGGAAGGCAAAATGCC
GCAAAAAAGGGAATAAGGGCGACACGGAAATGTTGAATACTCATACTCTTCCTTTTTCAATATTATTGAA
GCATTTATCAGGGTTATTGTCTCATGAGCGGATACATATTTGAATGTATTTAGAAAAATAAACAAATAGG
GGTTCCGCGCACATTTCCCCGAAAAGTGCCACCTGATGCGGTGTGAAATACCGCACAGATGCGTAAGGAG
AAAATACCGCATCAGGAAATTGTAAGCGTTAATATTTTGTTAAAATT
